Addgene plasmid #233637: Onychophora_OTR-like1_untagged
Purpose: encodes oxytocin/vasopression like receptor 1 in E.Rowelli, untagged
Depositing lab: Christian Gruber.
Backbone
  Vector backbone: pcDNA3-eGFP
  Backbone manufacturer: Genetech
  Backbone size w/o insert (bp): 5400
  Vector type: Mammalian Expression
Growth in bacteria
  Bacterial resistance: Ampicillin, 100 μg/mL
  Growth temperature: 37°C
  Growth strain: DH5alpha
  Copy number: High Copy
Gene/Insert
  Gene/Insert name: Onychophora_OTR-like1
  Species: Euperipatoides rowelli (Onychophora)
  Insert size (bp): 1203
  Promoter: CMV
  Cloning method: Restriction Enzyme; 5′ cloning site BamHI (unknown if destroyed); 3′ cloning site NotI (not destroyed)
  Sequencing primers: 5′ CMV-F
Terms and licenses: Academic/Nonprofit Terms; Industry Terms: Not Available to Industry
How to cite: Onychophora_OTR-like1_untagged was a gift from Christian Gruber (Addgene plasmid # 233637 ; http://n2t.net/addgene:233637 ; RRID:Addgene_233637)
