[The description below was written by a language model from this plasmid's Addgene catalogue record and pLannotate feature annotations shown in this document.]
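Description:
Onychophora_OTR-like1_untagged is a mammalian expression plasmid built on a pcDNA3-eGFP backbone. It carries the coding sequence for oxytocin/vasopressin-like receptor 1 from the velvet worm Euperipatoides rowelli (Onychophora). The roughly 1.2 kb insert was cloned by restriction digestion between BamHI and NotI, downstream of the human cytomegalovirus immediate-early enhancer and promoter, which drive strong constitutive transcription in transfected mammalian cells. A T7 promoter lies between the CMV promoter and the insert and could support in vitro transcription. The bovine growth hormone polyadenylation signal terminates the transcript.

The annotation tool did not label the receptor itself, but the unannotated gap between the T7 promoter and the next feature is the right size and position to hold it. A GFP (S65T)-type open reading frame inherited from the backbone is still annotated just downstream of that gap. Because the construct is described as untagged, the receptor is presumably not translated as a GFP fusion, for example because it keeps its own stop codon, but the record does not say how this is achieved.

For propagation in E. coli the plasmid has a high-copy ColE1/pUC-type origin and a β-lactamase gene conferring ampicillin resistance. An f1 origin is also present, along with small lac-region and bom remnants. An SV40 early promoter drives a neomycin phosphotransferase cassette with an SV40 polyadenylation signal, which allows G418 selection of stably transfected mammalian cells. The construct suits heterologous expression of this invertebrate receptor, for instance where a fluorescent fusion tag is unwanted, although the record does not give specific assays.
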