Features (pLannotate 1.2.2; 20 found; start..end, strand, type, name):
     28..80      -  misc_feature   bom (fragment): basis of mobility region from pBR322
    235..614     +  enhancer       CMV enhancer: human cytomegalovirus immediate early enhancer
    615..818     +  promoter       CMV promoter: human cytomegalovirus (CMV) immediate early promoter
    814..847     +  LTR            5' LTR (truncated) (fragment): truncated 5' long terminal repeat (LTR) from HIV-1
    863..881     +  promoter       T7 promoter: promoter for bacteriophage T7 RNA polymerase
   2147..2860    +  CDS            GFP (S65T): GFP (S65T) is a basic (constitutively fluorescent) green fluorescent protein published in 1995, derived from Aequorea victoria.
   2901..3125    +  polyA_signal   bGH poly(A) signal: bovine growth hormone polyadenylation signal
   3129..3150    +  promoter       SV40 promoter (fragment): SV40 enhancer and early promoter
   3171..3599    +  rep_origin     f1 ori (sequence partly withheld): f1 bacteriophage origin of replication; arrow indicates direction of (+) strand synthesis
   3613..3942    +  promoter       SV40 promoter: SV40 enhancer and early promoter
   4009..4800    +  CDS            neo: KKA2_KLEPN - Also known as kan, nptII. Experimental evidence at protein level: Swiss-Prot protein existence level 1. Resistance to kanamycin, neomycin, paromomycin, ribostamycin, butirosin and gentamicin B. From Klebsiella pneumoniae.
   4824..4982    +  CDS            ble (fragment): BLE_KLEPN - Experimental evidence at protein level: Swiss-Prot protein existence level 1. Binding protein with a strong affinity to the bleomycin family of antibiotics. Binds to CL990; an antimitotic-antibiotic compound. From Klebsiella pneumoniae.
   4977..5098    +  polyA_signal   SV40 poly(A) signal: SV40 polyadenylation signal
   5171..5187    -  protein_bind   lac operator: The lac repressor binds to the lac operator to inhibit transcription in E. coli. This inhibition can be relieved by adding lactose or isopropyl-β-D-thiogalactopyranoside (IPTG). lac repressor encoded by lacI
   5195..5225    -  promoter       lac promoter: promoter for the E. coli lac operon
   5240..5261    -  protein_bind   CAP binding site: CAP binding activates transcription in the presence of cAMP. E. coli catabolite activator protein
   5274..5366    -  CDS            lacI (fragment): lac repressor; lacI; The lac repressor binds to the lac operator to inhibit transcription in E. coli. This inhibition can be relieved by adding lactose or isopropyl-β-D-thiogalactopyranoside (IPTG).
   5549..6137    -  rep_origin     ori: high-copy-number ColE1/pMB1/pBR322/pUC origin of replication
   6308..7168    -  CDS            AmpR: β-lactamase; bla; confers resistance to ampicillin, carbenicillin, and related antibiotics
   7169..7273    -  promoter       AmpR promoter: bla
>Addgene plasmid #233637 | Onychophora_OTR-like1_untagged | addgene full sequence | sequence record 468420 | Addgene NGS Result
GACGGATCGGGAGATCTCCCGATCCCCTATGGTGCACTCTCAGTACAATCTGCTCTGATGCCGCATAGTT
AAGCCAGTATCTGCTCCCTGCTTGTGTGTTGGAGGTCGCTGAGTAGTGCGCGAGCAAAATTTAAGCTACA
ACAAGGCAAGGCTTGACCGACAATTGCATGAAGAATCTGCTTAGGGTTAGGCGTTTTGCGCTGCTTCGCG
ATGTACGGGCCAGATATACGCGTTGACATTGATTATTGACTAGTTATTAATAGTAATCAATTACGGGGTC
ATTAGTTCATAGCCCATATATGGAGTTCCGCGTTACATAACTTACGGTAAATGGCCCGCCTGGCTGACCG
CCCAACGACCCCCGCCCATTGACGTCAATAATGACGTATGTTCCCATAGTAACGCCAATAGGGACTTTCC
ATTGACGTCAATGGGTGGAGTATTTACGGTAAACTGCCCACTTGGCAGTACATCAAGTGTATCATATGCC
AAGTACGCCCCCTATTGACGTCAATGACGGTAAATGGCCCGCCTGGCATTATGCCCAGTACATGACCTTA
TGGGACTTTCCTACTTGGCAGTACATCTACGTATTAGTCATCGCTATTACCATGGTGATGCGGTTTTGGC
AGTACATCAATGGGCGTGGATAGCGGTTTGACTCACGGGGATTTCCAAGTCTCCACCCCATTGACGTCAA
TGGGAGTTTGTTTTGGCACCAAAATCAACGGGACTTTCCAAAATGTCGTAACAACTCCGCCCCATTGACG
CAAATGGGCGGTAGGCGTGTACGGTGGGAGGTCTATATAAGCAGAGCTCTCTGGCTAACTAGAGAACCCA
CTGCTTACTGGCTTATCGAAATTAATACGACTCACTATAGGGAGACCCAAGCTGGCTAGCGTTTAAACTT
AAGCTTGGTACCGAGCTCGGATCCATGAGTGCGACTACACCATCACATCTGTTTTATCCGGGATTCAATA
CTACCTGGGCCGTGAATACCTCAGACAATGAAACACTTCTTGGGACATCCTTTCCCGTAGCTGATCAGCC
TATTCATAAAGAAGTACGCGTAGCAGTTTTATGTGTTATAACAATTCTTGGAATTATCGGTGGCGCTTTA
GTGTTCACGTGGATATGGGCTAATCGGAGAAGGAATTCTCGTGTCAATATTTTGATATTAAATCTTGCTT
TGTCAGATATTATGGTGATATTTTTATCCGTTTTACCCCAAATCATTTGGGAATACGTTGAAAGGAGATG
GGACGCTGGTGATTTTATGTGCCGGCTAGTAAAATTTTTACAAACGTTTGTTATTACTTCTTCAAATTAT
ATGCTAGTAGTTTTAGCTGTGGATCGACATATAGCTATAAGGAGCCCATTGAGAGATCCACCAGCAGTAT
GGAAAATGACAGCCTGTGGATGGGGAATTTCTGCTTTCTTGTGCCTACCAAACATGTTTTTATTTCGATT
GAAAATACAAAATGGCATGCCCATGTGCAGATCTTATTTTGATGTTTTAGACATTACCTATAGACAGGCC
TATCTAACAATTGCCACCATCATGGTATTTCTAGTCCCATTTGTTGTGATTTGCATTTGCTATGCACGAA
TTTTTTTAAAAATTGCTCAAAAAGCCAATGAAAGTAACCGCTCAAAGAAATCGAGCATAAAACCTGGAAA
AGTACATCTTCAAAGTACACCTTCATCATCCTTGCCTAAAGCTAAGATCAAAACATTAAAAATGACTATA
ATAATTGTTATGTCATATATAATTTGTGGAGCTCCATATTTTGTGTGCGAAATGTGGATGTCGTTTGGTG
ATCACACAAAACTAGATAAATTTACTTACGCTATAATAGGCGCCATGGCTGTTGCCAATTCAGCCACAAA
TCCCTATGTGTTTTTGTTATTCAACGTCAACATCGCTTGCTTGTCTGCCTTTCGGAAAAAGGACCTCCGG
TCCATAAACCGTTCGCAGGTAAGTACGCGTTCGGAGAATTACACGACAGTAAGTCGGTGTGACTCTAGAC
GAAGTCAACAGACTGACTTGGAAACGACTGAGATCTCCATGTTGAATGTCAGCAAACACAATGATATAGC
AGAGAGTTATGAGATGAAACAATGTGAAAAAGGATGAGGCGGCCGCATGAGCAAGGGCGAGGAGCTGTTC
ACCGGGGTGGTGCCCATCCTGGTCGAGCTGGACGGCGACGTAAACGGCCACAAGTTCAGCGTGTCCGGCG
AGGGCGAGGGCGATGCCACCTACGGCAAGCTGACCCTGAAGTTCATCTGCACCACCGGCAAGCTGCCCGT
GCCCTGGCCCACCCTCGTGACCACCCTGACCTACGGCGTGCAGTGCTTCAGCCGCTACCCCGACCACATG
AAGCAGCACGACTTCTTCAAGTCCGCCATGCCCGAAGGCTACGTCCAGGAGCGCACCATCTTCTTCAAGG
ACGACGGCAACTACAAGACCCGCGCCGAGGTGAAGTTCGAGGGCGACACCCTGGTGAACCGCATCGAGCT
GAAGGGCATCGACTTCAAGGAGGACGGCAACATCCTGGGGCACAAGCTGGAGTACAACTACAACAGCCAC
AACGTCTATATCATGGCCGACAAGCAGAAGAACGGCATCAAGGTGAACTTCAAGATCCGCCACAACATCG
AGGACGGCAGCGTGCAGCTCGCCGACCACTACCAGCAGAACACCCCCATCGGCGACGGCCCCGTGCTGCT
GCCCGACAACCACTACCTGAGCACCCAGTCCGCCCTGAGCAAAGACCCCAACGAGAAGCGCGATCACATG
GTCCTGCTGGAGTTCGTGACCGCCGCCGGGATCACTCACGGCATGGACGAGCTGTACAAGTAATCTAGAG
GGCCCGTTTAAACCCGCTGATCAGCCTCGACTGTGCCTTCTAGTTGCCAGCCATCTGTTGTTTGCCCCTC
CCCCGTGCCTTCCTTGACCCTGGAAGGTGCCACTCCCACTGTCCTTTCCTAATAAAATGAGGAAATTGCA
TCGCATTGTCTGAGTAGGTGTCATTCTATTCTGGGGGGTGGGGTGGGGCAGGACAGCAAGGGGGAGGATT
GGGAAGACAATAGCAGGCATGCTGGGGATGCGGTGGGCTCTATGGCTTCTGAGGCGGAAAGAACCAGCTG
GGGCTCTAGGGGGTATCCCC
[124 nt withheld, positions 3171-3294]
C
[91 nt withheld, positions 3296-3386]
A
[49 nt withheld, positions 3388-3436]
CCTTTGACGTTGGAGTCCACGTTCTTT
[37 nt withheld, positions 3464-3500]
ACCCTATCTCGGTCTATTCTTTTGATTTATAAGGGATTTTGCCGATTTCGGCCTATTGGTTAAAAAATGA
GCTGATTTAACAAAAATTTAACGCGAATTAATTCTGTGGAATGTGTGTCAGTTAGGGTGTGGAAAGTCCC
CAGGCTCCCCAGCAGGCAGAAGTATGCAAAGCATGCATCTCAATTAGTCAGCAACCAGGTGTGGAAAGTC
CCCAGGCTCCCCAGCAGGCAGAAGTATGCAAAGCATGCATCTCAATTAGTCAGCAACCATAGTCCCGCCC
CTAACTCCGCCCATCCCGCCCCTAACTCCGCCCAGTTCCGCCCATTCTCCGCCCCATGGCTGACTAATTT
TTTTTATTTATGCAGAGGCCGAGGCCGCCTCTGCCTCTGAGCTATTCCAGAAGTAGTGAGGAGGCTTTTT
TGGAGGCCTAGGCTTTTGCAAAAAGCTCCCGGGAGCTTGTATATCCATTTTCGGATCTGATCAAGAGACA
GGATGAGGATCGTTTCGCATGATTGAACAAGATGGATTGCACGCAGGTTCTCCGGCCGCTTGGGTGGAGA
GGCTATTCGGCTATGACTGGGCACAACAGACAATCGGCTGCTCTGATGCCGCCGTGTTCCGGCTGTCAGC
GCAGGGGCGCCCGGTTCTTTTTGTCAAGACCGACCTGTCCGGTGCCCTGAATGAACTGCAGGACGAGGCA
GCGCGGCTATCGTGGCTGGCCACGACGGGCGTTCCTTGCGCAGCTGTGCTCGACGTTGTCACTGAAGCGG
GAAGGGACTGGCTGCTATTGGGCGAAGTGCCGGGGCAGGATCTCCTGTCATCTCACCTTGCTCCTGCCGA
GAAAGTATCCATCATGGCTGATGCAATGCGGCGGCTGCATACGCTTGATCCGGCTACCTGCCCATTCGAC
CACCAAGCGAAACATCGCATCGAGCGAGCACGTACTCGGATGGAAGCCGGTCTTGTCGATCAGGATGATC
TGGACGAAGAGCATCAGGGGCTCGCGCCAGCCGAACTGTTCGCCAGGCTCAAGGCGCGCATGCCCGACGG
CGAGGATCTCGTCGTGACCCATGGCGATGCCTGCTTGCCGAATATCATGGTGGAAAATGGCCGCTTTTCT
GGATTCATCGACTGTGGCCGGCTGGGTGTGGCGGACCGCTATCAGGACATAGCGTTGGCTACCCGTGATA
TTGCTGAAGAGCTTGGCGGCGAATGGGCTGACCGCTTCCTCGTGCTTTACGGTATCGCCGCTCCCGATTC
GCAGCGCATCGCCTTCTATCGCCTTCTTGACGAGTTCTTCTGAGCGGGACTCTGGGGTTCGAAATGACCG
ACCAAGCGACGCCCAACCTGCCATCACGAGATTTCGATTCCACCGCCGCCTTCTATGAAAGGTTGGGCTT
CGGAATCGTTTTCCGGGACGCCGGCTGGATGATCCTCCAGCGCGGGGATCTCATGCTGGAGTTCTTCGCC
CACCCCAACTTGTTTATTGCAGCTTATAATGGTTACAAATAAAGCAATAGCATCACAAATTTCACAAATA
AAGCATTTTTTTCACTGCATTCTAGTTGTGGTTTGTCCAAACTCATCAATGTATCTTATCATGTCTGTAT
ACCGTCGACCTCTAGCTAGAGCTTGGCGTAATCATGGTCATAGCTGTTTCCTGTGTGAAATTGTTATCCG
CTCACAATTCCACACAACATACGAGCCGGAAGCATAAAGTGTAAAGCCTGGGGTGCCTAATGAGTGAGCT
AACTCACATTAATTGCGTTGCGCTCACTGCCCGCTTTCCAGTCGGGAAACCTGTCGTGCCAGCTGCATTA
ATGAATCGGCCAACGCGCGGGGAGAGGCGGTTTGCGTATTGGGCGCTCTTCCGCTTCCTCGCTCACTGAC
TCGCTGCGCTCGGTCGTTCGGCTGCGGCGAGCGGTATCAGCTCACTCAAAGGCGGTAATACGGTTATCCA
CAGAATCAGGGGATAACGCAGGAAAGAACATGTGAGCAAAAGGCCAGCAAAAGGCCAGGAACCGTAAAAA
GGCCGCGTTGCTGGCGTTTTTCCATAGGCTCCGCCCCCCTGACGAGCATCACAAAAATCGACGCTCAAGT
CAGAGGTGGCGAAACCCGACAGGACTATAAAGATACCAGGCGTTTCCCCCTGGAAGCTCCCTCGTGCGCT
CTCCTGTTCCGACCCTGCCGCTTACCGGATACCTGTCCGCCTTTCTCCCTTCGGGAAGCGTGGCGCTTTC
TCATAGCTCACGCTGTAGGTATCTCAGTTCGGTGTAGGTCGTTCGCTCCAAGCTGGGCTGTGTGCACGAA
CCCCCCGTTCAGCCCGACCGCTGCGCCTTATCCGGTAACTATCGTCTTGAGTCCAACCCGGTAAGACACG
ACTTATCGCCACTGGCAGCAGCCACTGGTAACAGGATTAGCAGAGCGAGGTATGTAGGCGGTGCTACAGA
GTTCTTGAAGTGGTGGCCTAACTACGGCTACACTAGAAGAACAGTATTTGGTATCTGCGCTCTGCTGAAG
CCAGTTACCTTCGGAAAAAGAGTTGGTAGCTCTTGATCCGGCAAACAAACCACCGCTGGTAGCGGTGGTT
TTTTTGTTTGCAAGCAGCAGATTACGCGCAGAAAAAAAGGATCTCAAGAAGATCCTTTGATCTTTTCTAC
GGGGTCTGACGCTCAGTGGAACGAAAACTCACGTTAAGGGATTTTGGTCATGAGATTATCAAAAAGGATC
TTCACCTAGATCCTTTTAAATTAAAAATGAAGTTTTAAATCAATCTAAAGTATATATGAGTAAACTTGGT
CTGACAGTTACCAATGCTTAATCAGTGAGGCACCTATCTCAGCGATCTGTCTATTTCGTTCATCCATAGT
TGCCTGACTCCCCGTCGTGTAGATAACTACGATACGGGAGGGCTTACCATCTGGCCCCAGTGCTGCAATG
ATACCGCGAGACCCACGCTCACCGGCTCCAGATTTATCAGCAATAAACCAGCCAGCCGGAAGGGCCGAGC
GCAGAAGTGGTCCTGCAACTTTATCCGCCTCCATCCAGTCTATTAATTGTTGCCGGGAAGCTAGAGTAAG
TAGTTCGCCAGTTAATAGTTTGCGCAACGTTGTTGCCATTGCTACAGGCATCGTGGTGTCACGCTCGTCG
TTTGGTATGGCTTCATTCAGCTCCGGTTCCCAACGATCAAGGCGAGTTACATGATCCCCCATGTTGTGCA
AAAAAGCGGTTAGCTCCTTCGGTCCTCCGATCGTTGTCAGAAGTAAGTTGGCCGCAGTGTTATCACTCAT
GGTTATGGCAGCACTGCATAATTCTCTTACTGTCATGCCATCCGTAAGATGCTTTTCTGTGACTGGTGAG
TACTCAACCAAGTCATTCTGAGAATAGTGTATGCGGCGACCGAGTTGCTCTTGCCCGGCGTCAATACGGG
ATAATACCGCGCCACATAGCAGAACTTTAAAAGTGCTCATCATTGGAAAACGTTCTTCGGGGCGAAAACT
CTCAAGGATCTTACCGCTGTTGAGATCCAGTTCGATGTAACCCACTCGTGCACCCAACTGATCTTCAGCA
TCTTTTACTTTCACCAGCGTTTCTGGGTGAGCAAAAACAGGAAGGCAAAATGCCGCAAAAAAGGGAATAA
GGGCGACACGGAAATGTTGAATACTCATACTCTTCCTTTTTCAATATTATTGAAGCATTTATCAGGGTTA
TTGTCTCATGAGCGGATACATATTTGAATGTATTTAGAAAAATAAACAAATAGGGGTTCCGCGCACATTT
CCCCGAAAAGTGCCACCTGACGTC
